>Addgene plasmid #178376 | pOME0006L | addgene full sequence | sequence record 351319 | Addgene NGS Result
AATGTAGTCTTATGCAATACTCTTGTAGTCTTGCAACATGGTAACGATGAGTTAGCAACATGCCTTACAA
GGAGAGAAAAAGCACCGTGCATGCCGATTGGTGGAAGTAAGGTGGTACGATCGTGCCTTATTAGGAAGGC
AACAGACGGGTCTGACATGGATTGGACGAACCACTGAATTGCCGCATTGCAGAGATATTGTATTTAAGTG
CCTAGCTCGATACATAAACGGGTCTCTCTGGTTAGACCAGATCTGAGCCTGGGAGCTCTCTGGCTAACTA
GGGAACCCACTGCTTAAGCCTCAATAAAGCTTGCCTTGAGTGCTTCAAGTAGTGTGTGCCCGTCTGTTGT
GTGACTCTGGTAACTAGAGATCCCTCAGACCCTTTTAGTCAGTGTGGAAAATCTCTAGCAGTGGCGCCCG
AACAGGGACTTGAAAGCGAAAGGGAAACCAGAGGAGCTCTCTCGACGCAGGACTCGGCTTGCTGAAGCGC
GCACGGCAAGAGGCGAGGGGCGGCGACTGGTGAGTACGCCAAAAATTTTGACTAGCGGAGGCTAGAAGGA
GAGAGATGGGTGCGAGAGCGTCAGTATTAAGCGGGGGAGAATTAGATCGCGATGGGAAAAAATTCGGTTA
AGGCCAGGGGGAAAGAAAAAATATAAATTAAAACATATAGTATGGGCAAGCAGGGAGCTAGAACGATTCG
CAGTTAATCCTGGCCTGTTAGAAACATCAGAAGGCTGTAGACAAATACTGGGACAGCTACAACCATCCCT
TCAGACAGGATCAGAAGAACTTAGATCATTATATAATACAGTAGCAACCCTCTATTGTGTGCATCAAAGG
ATAGAGATAAAAGACACCAAGGAAGCTTTAGACAAGATAGAGGAAGAGCAAAACAAAAGTAAGACCACCG
CACAGCAAGCGGCCGCTGATCTTCAGACCTGGAGGAGGAGATATGAGGGACAATTGGAGAAGTGAATTAT
ATAAATATAAAGTAGTAAAAATTGAACCATTAGGAGTAGCACCCACCAAGGCAAAGAGAAGAGTGGTGCA
GAGAGAAAAAAGAGCAGTGGGAATAGGAGCTTTGTTCCTTGGGTTCTTGGGAGCAGCAGGAAGCACTATG
GGCGCAGCGTCAATGACGCTGACGGTACAGGCCAGACAATTATTGTCTGGTATAGTGCAGCAGCAGAACA
ATTTGCTGAGGGCTATTGAGGCGCAACAGCATCTGTTGCAACTCACAGTCTGGGGCATCAAGCAGCTCCA
GGCAAGAATCCTGGCTGTGGAAAGATACCTAAAGGATCAACAGCTCCTGGGGATTTGGGGTTGCTCTGGA
AAACTCATTTGCACCACTGCTGTGCCTTGGAATGCTAGTTGGAGTAATAAATCTCTGGAACAGATTTGGA
ATCACACGACCTGGATGGAGTGGGACAGAGAAATTAACAATTACACAAGCTTAATACACTCCTTAATTGA
AGAATCGCAAAACCAGCAAGAAAAGAATGAACAAGAATTATTGGAATTAGATAAATGGGCAAGTTTGTGG
AATTGGTTTAACATAACAAATTGGCTGTGGTATATAAAATTATTCATAATGATAGTAGGAGGCTTGGTAG
GTTTAAGAATAGTTTTTGCTGTACTTTCTATAGTGAATAGAGTTAGGCAGGGATATTCACCATTATCGTT
TCAGACCCACCTCCCAACCCCGAGGGGACCCGACAGGCCCGAAGGAATAGAAGAAGAAGGTGGAGAGAGA
GACAGAGACAGATCCATTCGATTAGTGAACGGATCTCGACGGTATCGGTTAACTTTTAAAAGAAAAGGGG
GGATTGGGGGGTACAGTGCAGGGGAAAGAATAGTAGACATAATAGCAACAGACATACAAACTAAAGAATT
ACAAAAACAAATTACAAAAATTCAAAATTTTATCGATAAGCTTGGGAGTTCCGCGTTACATAACTTACGG
TAAATGGCCCGCCTGGCTGACCGCCCAACGACCCCCGCCCATTGACGTCAATAATGACGTATGTTCCCAT
AGTAACGCCAATAGGGACTTTCCATTGACGTCAATGGGTGGAGTATTTACGGTAAACTGCCCACTTGGCA
GTACATCAAGTGTATCATATGCCAAGTACGCCCCCTATTGACGTCAATGACGGTAAATGGCCCGCCTGGC
ATTATGCCCAGTACATGACCTTATGGGACTTTCCTACTTGGCAGTACATCTACGTATTAGTCATCGCTAT
TACCATGGTGATGCGGTTTTGGCAGTACATCAATGGGCGTGGATAGCGGTTTGACTCACGGGGATTTCCA
AGTCTCCACCCCATTGACGTCAATGGGAGTTTGTTTTGGCACCAAAATCAACGGGACTTTCCAAAATGTC
GTAACAACTCCGCCCCATTGACGCAAATGGGCGGTAGGCGTGTACGGTGGGAGGTCTATATAAGCAGAGC
TCGTTTAGTGAACCGTCAGATCGCCTGGAGACGCCATCCACGCTGTTTTGACCTCCATAGAAGACACCGA
CTCTAGAGGATCCACTAGTCCAGTGTGGTGGAATTCTGCAGATATCAACAAGTTTGTACAAAAAAGCAGG
CTCTTTAAAGGAACCAATTCAGTCGACGGTACCGCCACCATGTGCTGGTTCAAGTTGTGGTCTCTCTTGC
TGGTCGGTTCACTGCTGGTATCTGGAACGCGGGGCAAGTTGCCGGACGCCCCCGAGTTTGAAAAGGATCT
TCTCATTCAGAGACTCAATTGGATGCTATGGGTGATCGATGAATGCTTCCGCGACCTCTGTTACCGTACC
GGCATCTGCAAGGGTATTCTAGAGCCCGCTGCTATTTTTCATCTGAAACTACCAGCCATCAACGATACTG
ATCACTGCGGGTTAATAGGATTTAATGAGACTAGCTGCCTTAAAAAGCTCGCCGATGGCTTTTTTGAATT
CGAGGTGTTGTTTAAGTTTTTAACGACGGAGTTTGGAAAATCAGTGATAAACGTGGACGTCATGGAGCTT
CTGACGAAGACCTTAGGATGGGACATACAGGAAGAGCTCAATAAGCTGACTAAGACGCACTACAGTCCAC
CCAAATTTGACCGCGGTCTATTAGGGAGGCTTCAGGGACTTAAGTATTGGGTGAGACACTTTGCTTCGTT
TTATGTTCTGAGTGCAATGGAAAAGTTTGCAGGTCAAGCGGTGCGTGTTTTGGACTCTATCCCAGACGTG
ACTCCTGACGTCCACGATAAGGACTACAAAGACCATGACGGTGATTATAAAGATCATGATATCGATTACA
AGGATGACGATGACAAGTAGTAACTCGAGGCGGCCGCACTCGAGATATCTAGACCCAGCTTTCTTGTACA
AAGTGGTTGATATCCAGCACAGTGGCGGCCGCTCGAGTCTAGAGGGCCCGCGGTTCGAAGGTAAGCCTAT
CCCTAACCCTCTCCTCGGTCTCGATTCTACGCGTACCGGTTAGTAATGATCGACAATCAACCTCTGGATT
ACAAAATTTGTGAAAGATTGACTGGTATTCTTAACTATGTTGCTCCTTTTACGCTATGTGGATACGCTGC
TTTAATGCCTTTGTATCATGCTATTGCTTCCCGTATGGCTTTCATTTTCTCCTCCTTGTATAAATCCTGG
TTGCTGTCTCTTTATGAGGAGTTGTGGCCCGTTGTCAGGCAACGTGGCGTGGTGTGCACTGTGTTTGCTG
ACGCAACCCCCACTGGTTGGGGCATTGCCACCACCTGTCAGCTCCTTTCCGGGACTTTCGCTTTCCCCCT
CCCTATTGCCACGGCGGAACTCATCGCCGCCTGCCTTGCCCGCTGCTGGACAGGGGCTCGGCTGTTGGGC
ACTGACAATTCCGTGGTGTTGTCGGGGAAGCTGACGTCCTTTCCATGGCTGCTCGCCTGTGTTGCCACCT
GGATTCTGCGCGGGACGTCCTTCTGCTACGTCCCTTCGGCCCTCAATCCAGCGGACCTTCCTTCCCGCGG
CCTGCTGCCGGCTCTGCGGCCTCTTCCGCGTCTTCGCCTTCGCCCTCAGACGAGTCGGATCTCCCTTTGG
GCCGCCTCCCCGCCTGGCGATGGTACCGGTGTGGAAAGTCCCCAGGCTCCCCAGCAGGCAGAAGTATGCA
AAGCATGCATCTCAATTAGTCAGCAACCAGGTGTGGAAAGTCCCCAGGCTCCCCAGCAGGCAGAAGTATG
CAAAGCATGCATCTCAATTAGTCAGCAACCATAGTCCCGCCCCTAACTCCGCCCATCCCGCCCCTAACTC
CGCCCAGTTCCGCCCATTCTCCGCCCCATGGCTGACTAATTTTTTTTATTTATGCAGAGGCCGAGGCCGC
CTCTGCCTCTGAGCTATTCCAGAAGTAGTGAGGAGGCTTTTTTGGAGGCCTAGGCTTTTGCAAAAAGCTC
CCGGGAGCTTGTATATCCATTTTCGGATCTGATCAGCACCTAGCATGGTGAGCAAGGGCGAGGAGCTGTT
CACCGGGGTGGTGCCCATCCTGGTCGAGCTGGACGGCGACGTAAACGGCCACAAGTTCAGCGTGTCCGGC
GAGGGCGAGGGCGATGCCACCTACGGCAAGCTGACCCTGAAGTTCATCTGCACCACCGGCAAGCTGCCCG
TGCCCTGGCCCACCCTCGTGACCACCTTCACCTACGGCGTGCAGTGCTTCGCCCGCTACCCCGACCACAT
GAAGCAGCACGACTTCTTCAAGTCCGCCATGCCCGAAGGCTACGTCCAGGAGCGCACCATCTTCTTCAAG
GACGACGGCAACTACAAGACCCGCGCCGAGGTGAAGTTCGAGGGCGACACCCTGGTGAACCGCATCGAGC
TGAAGGGCATCGACTTCAAGGAGGACGGCAACATCCTGGGGCACAAGCTGGAGTACAACTACAACAGCCA
CAAGGTCTATATCACCGCCGACAAGCAGAAGAACGGCATCAAGGTGAACTTCAAGACCCGCCACAACATC
GAGGACGGCAGCGTGCAGCTCGCCGACCACTACCAGCAGAACACCCCCATCGGCGACGGCCCCGTGCTGC
TGCCCGACAACCACTACCTGAGCACCCAGTCCGCCCTGAGCAAAGACCCCAACGAGAAGCGCGATCACAT
GGTCCTGCTGGAGTTCGTGACCGCCGCCGGGATCACTCTCGGCATGGACGAGCTGTACAAGTAAGGTACC
TTTAAGACCAATGACTTACAAGGCAGCTGTAGATCTTAGCCACTTTTTAAAAGAAAAGGGGGGACTGGAA
GGGCTAATTCACTCCCAACGAAGACAAGATCTGCTTTTTGCTTGTACTGGGTCTCTCTGGTTAGACCAGA
TCTGAGCCTGGGAGCTCTCTGGCTAACTAGGGAACCCACTGCTTAAGCCTCAATAAAGCTTGCCTTGAGT
GCTTCAAGTAGTGTGTGCCCGTCTGTTGTGTGACTCTGGTAACTAGAGATCCCTCAGACCCTTTTAGTCA
GTGTGGAAAATCTCTAGCAGTAGTAGTTCATGTCATCTTATTATTCAGTATTTATAACTTGCAAAGAAAT
GAATATCAGAGAGTGAGAGGAACTTGTTTATTGCAGCTTATAATGGTTACAAATAAAGCAATAGCATCAC
AAATTTCACAAATAAAGCATTTTTTTCACTGCATTCTAGTTGTGGTTTGTCCAAACTCATCAATGTATCT
TATCATGTCTGGCTCTAGCTATCCCGCCCCTAACTCCGCCCATCCCGCCCCTAACTCCGCCCAGTTCCGC
CCATTCTCCGCCCCATGGCTGACTAATTTTTTTTATTTATGCAGAGGCCGAGGCCGCCTCGGCCTCTGAG
CTATTCCAGAAGTAGTGAGGAGGCTTTTTTGGAGGCCTAGGGACGTACCCAATTCGCCCTATAGTGAGTC
GTATTACGCGCGCTCACTGGCCGTCGTTTTACAACGTCGTGACTGGGAAAACCCTGGCGTTACCCAACTT
AATCGCCTTGCAGCACATCCCCCTTTCGCCAGCTGGCGTAATAGCGAAGAGGCCCGCACCGATCGCCCTT
CCCAACAGTTGCGCAGCCTGAATGGCGAATGGG
[124 nt withheld, positions 6054-6177]
C
[91 nt withheld, positions 6179-6269]
A
[49 nt withheld, positions 6271-6319]
CCTTTGACGTTGGAGTCCACGTTCTTT
[37 nt withheld, positions 6347-6383]
ACCCTATCTCGGTCTATTCTTTTGATTTATAAGGGATTTTGCCGATTTCGGCCTATTGGTTAAAAAATGA
GCTGATTTAACAAAAATTTAACGCGAATTTTAACAAAATATTAACGCTTACAATTTAGGTGGCACTTTTC
GGGGAAATGTGCGCGGAACCCCTATTTGTTTATTTTTCTAAATACATTCAAATATGTATCCGCTCATGAG
ACAATAACCCTGATAAATGCTTCAATAATATTGAAAAAGGAAGAGTATGAGTATTCAACATTTCCGTGTC
GCCCTTATTCCCTTTTTTGCGGCATTTTGCCTTCCTGTTTTTGCTCACCCAGAAACGCTGGTGAAAGTAA
AAGATGCTGAAGATCAGTTGGGTGCACGAGTGGGTTACATCGAACTGGATCTCAACAGCGGTAAGATCCT
TGAGAGTTTTCGCCCCGAAGAACGTTTTCCAATGATGAGCACTTTTAAAGTTCTGCTATGTGGCGCGGTA
TTATCCCGTATTGACGCCGGGCAAGAGCAACTCGGTCGCCGCATACACTATTCTCAGAATGACTTGGTTG
AGTACTCACCAGTCACAGAAAAGCATCTTACGGATGGCATGACAGTAAGAGAATTATGCAGTGCTGCCAT
AACCATGAGTGATAACACTGCGGCCAACTTACTTCTGACAACGATCGGAGGACCGAAGGAGCTAACCGCT
TTTTTGCACAACATGGGGGATCATGTAACTCGCCTTGATCGTTGGGAACCGGAGCTGAATGAAGCCATAC
CAAACGACGAGCGTGACACCACGATGCCTGTAGCAATGGCAACAACGTTGCGCAAACTATTAACTGGCGA
ACTACTTACTCTAGCTTCCCGGCAACAATTAATAGACTGGATGGAGGCGGATAAAGTTGCAGGACCACTT
CTGCGCTCGGCCCTTCCGGCTGGCTGGTTTATTGCTGATAAATCTGGAGCCGGTGAGCGTGGGTCTCGCG
GTATCATTGCAGCACTGGGGCCAGATGGTAAGCCCTCCCGTATCGTAGTTATCTACACGACGGGGAGTCA
GGCAACTATGGATGAACGAAATAGACAGATCGCTGAGATAGGTGCCTCACTGATTAAGCATTGGTAACTG
TCAGACCAAGTTTACTCATATATACTTTAGATTGATTTAAAACTTCATTTTTAATTTAAAAGGATCTAGG
TGAAGATCCTTTTTGATAATCTCATGACCAAAATCCCTTAACGTGAGTTTTCGTTCCACTGAGCGTCAGA
CCCCGTAGAAAAGATCAAAGGATCTTCTTGAGATCCTTTTTTTCTGCGCGTAATCTGCTGCTTGCAAACA
AAAAAACCACCGCTACCAGCGGTGGTTTGTTTGCCGGATCAAGAGCTACCAACTCTTTTTCCGAAGGTAA
CTGGCTTCAGCAGAGCGCAGATACCAAATACTGTTCTTCTAGTGTAGCCGTAGTTAGGCCACCACTTCAA
GAACTCTGTAGCACCGCCTACATACCTCGCTCTGCTAATCCTGTTACCAGTGGCTGCTGCCAGTGGCGAT
AAGTCGTGTCTTACCGGGTTGGACTCAAGACGATAGTTACCGGATAAGGCGCAGCGGTCGGGCTGAACGG
GGGGTTCGTGCACACAGCCCAGCTTGGAGCGAACGACCTACACCGAACTGAGATACCTACAGCGTGAGCT
ATGAGAAAGCGCCACGCTTCCCGAAGGGAGAAAGGCGGACAGGTATCCGGTAAGCGGCAGGGTCGGAACA
GGAGAGCGCACGAGGGAGCTTCCAGGGGGAAACGCCTGGTATCTTTATAGTCCTGTCGGGTTTCGCCACC
TCTGACTTGAGCGTCGATTTTTGTGATGCTCGTCAGGGGGGCGGAGCCTATGGAAAAACGCCAGCAACGC
GGCCTTTTTACGGTTCCTGGCCTTTTGCTGGCCTTTTGCTCACATGTTCTTTCCTGCGTTATCCCCTGAT
TCTGTGGATAACCGTATTACCGCCTTTGAGTGAGCTGATACCGCTCGCCGCAGCCGAACGACCGAGCGCA
GCGAGTCAGTGAGCGAGGAAGCGGAAGAGCGCCCAATACGCAAACCGCCTCTCCCCGCGCGTTGGCCGAT
TCATTAATGCAGCTGGCACGACAGGTTTCCCGACTGGAAAGCGGGCAGTGAGCGCAACGCAATTAATGTG
AGTTAGCTCACTCATTAGGCACCCCAGGCTTTACACTTTATGCTTCCGGCTCGTATGTTGTGTGGAATTG
TGAGCGGATAACAATTTCACACAGGAAACAGCTATGACCATGATTACGCCAAGCGCGCAATTAACCCTCA
CTAAAGGGAACAAAAGCTGGAGCTGCAAGCTT
Features (pLannotate 1.2.2; 32 found; start..end, strand, type, name):
      3..229     +  promoter       RSV promoter: Rous sarcoma virus enhancer/promoter
    230..410     +  LTR            5' LTR (truncated): truncated 5' long terminal repeat (LTR) from HIV-1
    457..582     +  misc_feature   HIV-1 Ψ: packaging signal of human immunodeficiency virus type 1
    566..929     +  CDS            HIV-1 gag (fragment): gag protein from human immunodeficiency virus 1; gag
   1075..1308    +  misc_feature   RRE: The Rev response element (RRE) of HIV-1 allows for Rev-dependent mRNA export from the nucleus to the cytoplasm.
   1685..1785    +  CDS            Rev (fragment): human immunodeficiency virus 1 (HIV-1) Rev protein; rev; enhances nuclear export of unspliced and incompletely spliced viral mRNAs
   1804..1921    +  misc_feature   cPPT/CTS: central polypurine tract and central termination sequence of HIV-1
   1944..2247    +  enhancer       CMV enhancer: human cytomegalovirus immediate early enhancer
   2248..2451    +  promoter       CMV promoter: human cytomegalovirus (CMV) immediate early promoter
   2568..2592    +  protein_bind   attB1: mutant version of attB; recombination site for the Gateway® BP reaction BP Clonase™
   2630..3241    +  CDS            K2: VIL6_HHV8P - Experimental evidence at protein level: Swiss-Prot protein existence level 1. Initiates signal transduction through binding to interleukin- 6 receptor subunit beta IL6ST, independently of the cognate IL6 receptor IL6R. In infected primary effusion lymphoma cells, promotes proliferation of cells, protects them from apoptosis, and promotes immune evasion of interferon activity. Drives also blood to lymphatic endothelial cell differentiation. From Human herpesvirus 8 type P (isolate GK18) (HHV-8) (Kaposi's sarcoma-associated herpesvirus).
   3242..3307    +  CDS            3xFLAG: three tandem FLAG® epitope tags, followed by an enterokinase cleavage site
   3343..3367    -  protein_bind   attB2: mutant version of attB; recombination site for the Gateway® BP reaction BP Clonase™
   3420..3461    +  CDS            V5 tag: epitope tag from simian virus 5
   3485..4073    +  misc_feature   WPRE: woodchuck hepatitis virus posttranscriptional regulatory element
   4088..4404    +  promoter       SV40 promoter: SV40 enhancer and early promoter
   4455..5174    +  CDS            EmGFP: Emerald GFP mammalian codon-optimized
   5173..5244    +  CDS            nef (fragment): NEF_HV1Z2 - Experimental evidence at protein level: Swiss-Prot protein existence level 1. Extracellular Nef protein targets CD4(+) T-lymphocytes for apoptosis by interacting with CXCR4 surface receptors. From Human immunodeficiency virus type 1 group M subtype D (isolate Z2/CDC-Z34) (HIV-1).
   5246..5479    +  LTR            3' LTR (ΔU3): self-inactivating 3' long terminal repeat (LTR) from HIV-1
   5551..5672    +  polyA_signal   SV40 poly(A) signal: SV40 polyadenylation signal
   5712..5847    +  rep_origin     SV40 ori: SV40 origin of replication
   5868..5886    -  promoter       T7 promoter: promoter for bacteriophage T7 RNA polymerase
   5894..6049    +  CDS            lacZα (fragment): LacZα fragment of β-galactosidase; lacZ fragment
   6054..6482    +  rep_origin     f1 ori (sequence partly withheld): f1 bacteriophage origin of replication; arrow indicates direction of (+) strand synthesis
   6535..6639    +  promoter       AmpR promoter: bla
   6640..7500    +  CDS            AmpR: β-lactamase; bla; confers resistance to ampicillin, carbenicillin, and related antibiotics
   7671..8259    +  rep_origin     ori: high-copy-number ColE1/pMB1/pBR322/pUC origin of replication
   8442..8534    +  CDS            lacI (fragment): lac repressor; lacI; The lac repressor binds to the lac operator to inhibit transcription in E. coli. This inhibition can be relieved by adding lactose or isopropyl-β-D-thiogalactopyranoside (IPTG).
   8547..8568    +  protein_bind   CAP binding site: CAP binding activates transcription in the presence of cAMP. E. coli catabolite activator protein
   8583..8613    +  promoter       lac promoter: promoter for the E. coli lac operon
   8621..8637    +  protein_bind   lac operator: The lac repressor binds to the lac operator to inhibit transcription in E. coli. This inhibition can be relieved by adding lactose or isopropyl-β-D-thiogalactopyranoside (IPTG). lac repressor encoded by lacI
   8682..8700    +  promoter       T3 promoter: promoter for bacteriophage T3 RNA polymerase
