[The description below was written by a language model from this plasmid's Addgene catalogue record and pLannotate feature annotations shown in this document.]
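Description:
pOME0006L is a third-generation-style, self-inactivating HIV-1 lentiviral expression plasmid built on a pLENTI backbone that carries the K2 open reading frame of Kaposi's sarcoma-associated herpesvirus. K2 encodes the viral interleukin-6 homologue, which signals through the gp130 (IL6ST) receptor subunit. The plasmid is propagated in E. coli through a high-copy ColE1/pUC-type origin with ampicillin resistance (β-lactamase). It also retains an f1 origin, an SV40 origin, and leftover lac and T3/T7 cloning-vector elements outside the viral cassette. The sequenced record is 8,725 nt, which is smaller than the catalogue's backbone size plus insert; the record does not explain this discrepancy.

An RSV promoter fused to a truncated 5' LTR drives Tat-independent production of genomic RNA in packaging cells. It is followed by the Ψ packaging signal with a gag fragment, the RRE for Rev-dependent nuclear export, and the cPPT/CTS. The CMV immediate-early enhancer and promoter drive K2, which is fused at its C terminus to a 3xFLAG epitope. The ORF and tag are flanked by attB1 and attB2 sites, consistent with Gateway recombination from an ORFeome entry clone, although the cloning method is recorded as unknown. A backbone V5 tag lies downstream of attB2, and the record does not show whether it is translated. A WPRE follows to enhance transcript expression. An SV40 promoter then drives Emerald GFP to mark transduced or transfected cells, ahead of the ΔU3 3' LTR and an SV40 polyadenylation signal. The plasmid belongs to a viral ORF collection used to screen proteins of emerging viruses for modulation of p53 signalling, and it allows tagged K2 to be expressed and detected in mammalian cells.
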