Addgene plasmid #178376: pOME0006L
Purpose: Expresses KSHV K2 ORF tagged
Depositing lab: Dirk Dittmer. Depositing organization: University of North Carolina at Chapel Hill. Publication: Novel modulators of p53-signaling encoded by unknown genes of emerging viruses. Alzhanova D, Corcoran K, Bailey AG, Long K, Taft-Benz S, Graham RL, Broussard GS, Heise M, Neumann G, Halfmann P, Kawaoka Y, Baric RS, Damania B, Dittmer DP. PLoS Pathog. 2021 Jan 7;17(1):e1009033. doi: 10.1371/journal.ppat.1009033. eCollection 2021 Jan. PubMed 33411764.
Backbone
  Vector backbone: pLENTI
  Backbone size w/o insert (bp): 9630
  Vector type: Lentiviral
Growth in bacteria
  Bacterial resistance: Ampicillin, 100 μg/mL
  Growth temperature: 37°C
  Growth strain: NEB Stable
  Copy number: High Copy
Gene/Insert
  Gene/Insert name: KSHV ORF K2
  Species: Kaposi's sarcoma-associated herpesvirus
  Insert size (bp): 716
  Tag / fusion protein: 3xFLAG (C terminal on insert)
  Cloning method: Unknown
Terms and licenses: Academic/Nonprofit Terms; Industry Terms: Not Available to Industry
Depositor comments: Sequences and further information can be found at https://www.med.unc.edu/orfeome/downloads/pome
How to cite: pOME0006L was a gift from Dirk Dittmer (Addgene plasmid # 178376 ; http://n2t.net/addgene:178376 ; RRID:Addgene_178376)
