>Addgene plasmid #178376 | pOME0006L | depositor partial sequence | sequence record 346413 | Insert
GTCGACGGTACCGCCACCATGTGCTGGTTCAAGTTGTGGTCTCTCTTGCTGGTCGGTTCACTGCTGGTAT
CTGGAACGCGGGGCAAGTTGCCGGACGCCCCCGAGTTTGAAAAGGATCTTCTCATTCAGAGACTCAATTG
GATGCTATGGGTGATCGATGAATGCTTCCGCGACCTCTGTTACCGTACCGGCATCTGCAAGGGTATTCTA
GAGCCCGCTGCTATTTTTCATCTGAAACTACCAGCCATCAACGATACTGATCACTGCGGGTTAATAGGAT
TTAATGAGACTAGCTGCCTTAAAAAGCTCGCCGATGGCTTTTTTGAATTCGAGGTGTTGTTTAAGTTTTT
AACGACGGAGTTTGGAAAATCAGTGATAAACGTGGACGTCATGGAGCTTCTGACGAAGACCTTAGGATGG
GACATACAGGAAGAGCTCAATAAGCTGACTAAGACGCACTACAGTCCACCCAAATTTGACCGCGGTCTAT
TAGGGAGGCTTCAGGGACTTAAGTATTGGGTGAGACACTTTGCTTCGTTTTATGTTCTGAGTGCAATGGA
AAAGTTTGCAGGTCAAGCGGTGCGTGTTTTGGACTCTATCCCAGACGTGACTCCTGACGTCCACGATAAG
GACTACAAAGACCATGACGGTGATTATAAAGATCATGATATCGATTACAAGGATGACGATGACAAGTAGT
AACTCGAGGCGGCCGC
