>Addgene plasmid #178376 | pOME0006L | depositor partial sequence | sequence record 346414 | Backbone
AATGTAGTCTTATGCAATACTCTTGTAGTCTTGCAACATGGTAACGATGAGTTAGCAACATGCCTTACAA
GGAGAGAAAAAGCACCGTGCATGCCGATTGGTGGAAGTAAGGTGGTACGATCGTGCCTTATTAGGAAGGC
AACAGACGGGTCTGACATGGATTGGACGAACCACTGAATTGCCGCATTGCAGAGATATTGTATTTAAGTG
CCTAGCTCGATACATAAACGGGTCTCTCTGGTTAGACCAGATCTGAGCCTGGGAGCTCTCTGGCTAACTA
GGGAACCCACTGCTTAAGCCTCAATAAAGCTTGCCTTGAGTGCTTCAAGTAGTGTGTGCCCGTCTGTTGT
GTGACTCTGGTAACTAGAGATCCCTCAGACCCTTTTAGTCAGTGTGGAAAATCTCTAGCAGTGGCGCCCG
AACAGGGACTTGAAAGCGAAAGGGAAACCAGAGGAGCTCTCTCGACGCAGGACTCGGCTTGCTGAAGCGC
GCACGGCAAGAGGCGAGGGGCGGCGACTGGTGAGTACGCCAAAAATTTTGACTAGCGGAGGCTAGAAGGA
GAGAGATGGGTGCGAGAGCGTCAGTATTAAGCGGGGGAGAATTAGATCGCGATGGGAAAAAATTCGGTTA
AGGCCAGGGGGAAAGAAAAAATATAAATTAAAACATATAGTATGGGCAAGCAGGGAGCTAGAACGATTCG
CAGTTAATCCTGGCCTGTTAGAAACATCAGAAGGCTGTAGACAAATACTGGGACAGCTACAACCATCCCT
TCAGACAGGATCAGAAGAACTTAGATCATTATATAATACAGTAGCAACCCTCTATTGTGTGCATCAAAGG
ATAGAGATAAAAGACACCAAGGAAGCTTTAGACAAGATAGAGGAAGAGCAAAACAAAAGTAAGACCACCG
CACAGCAAGCGGCCGCTGATCTTCAGACCTGGAGGAGGAGATATGAGGGACAATTGGAGAAGTGAATTAT
ATAAATATAAAGTAGTAAAAATTGAACCATTAGGAGTAGCACCCACCAAGGCAAAGAGAAGAGTGGTGCA
GAGAGAAAAAAGAGCAGTGGGAATAGGAGCTTTGTTCCTTGGGTTCTTGGGAGCAGCAGGAAGCACTATG
GGCGCAGCGTCAATGACGCTGACGGTACAGGCCAGACAATTATTGTCTGGTATAGTGCAGCAGCAGAACA
ATTTGCTGAGGGCTATTGAGGCGCAACAGCATCTGTTGCAACTCACAGTCTGGGGCATCAAGCAGCTCCA
GGCAAGAATCCTGGCTGTGGAAAGATACCTAAAGGATCAACAGCTCCTGGGGATTTGGGGTTGCTCTGGA
AAACTCATTTGCACCACTGCTGTGCCTTGGAATGCTAGTTGGAGTAATAAATCTCTGGAACAGATTTGGA
ATCACACGACCTGGATGGAGTGGGACAGAGAAATTAACAATTACACAAGCTTAATACACTCCTTAATTGA
AGAATCGCAAAACCAGCAAGAAAAGAATGAACAAGAATTATTGGAATTAGATAAATGGGCAAGTTTGTGG
AATTGGTTTAACATAACAAATTGGCTGTGGTATATAAAATTATTCATAATGATAGTAGGAGGCTTGGTAG
GTTTAAGAATAGTTTTTGCTGTACTTTCTATAGTGAATAGAGTTAGGCAGGGATATTCACCATTATCGTT
TCAGACCCACCTCCCAACCCCGAGGGGACCCGACAGGCCCGAAGGAATAGAAGAAGAAGGTGGAGAGAGA
GACAGAGACAGATCCATTCGATTAGTGAACGGATCTCGACGGTATCGGTTAACTTTTAAAAGAAAAGGGG
GGATTGGGGGGTACAGTGCAGGGGAAAGAATAGTAGACATAATAGCAACAGACATACAAACTAAAGAATT
ACAAAAACAAATTACAAAAATTCAAAATTTTATCGATAAGCTTGGGAGTTCCGCGTTACATAACTTACGG
TAAATGGCCCGCCTGGCTGACCGCCCAACGACCCCCGCCCATTGACGTCAATAATGACGTATGTTCCCAT
AGTAACGCCAATAGGGACTTTCCATTGACGTCAATGGGTGGAGTATTTACGGTAAACTGCCCACTTGGCA
GTACATCAAGTGTATCATATGCCAAGTACGCCCCCTATTGACGTCAATGACGGTAAATGGCCCGCCTGGC
ATTATGCCCAGTACATGACCTTATGGGACTTTCCTACTTGGCAGTACATCTACGTATTAGTCATCGCTAT
TACCATGGTGATGCGGTTTTGGCAGTACATCAATGGGCGTGGATAGCGGTTTGACTCACGGGGATTTCCA
AGTCTCCACCCCATTGACGTCAATGGGAGTTTGTTTTGGCACCAAAATCAACGGGACTTTCCAAAATGTC
GTAACAACTCCGCCCCATTGACGCAAATGGGCGGTAGGCGTGTACGGTGGGAGGTCTATATAAGCAGAGC
TCGTTTAGTGAACCGTCAGATCGCCTGGAGACGCCATCCACGCTGTTTTGACCTCCATAGAAGACACCGA
CTCTAGAGGATCCACTAGTCCAGTGTGGTGGAATTCTGCAGATATCAACAAGTTTGTACAAAAAAGCTGA
ACGAGAAACGTAAAATGATATAAATATCAATATATTAAATTAGATTTTGCATAAAAAACAGACTACATAA
TACTGTAAAACACAACATATCCAGTCACTATGGCGGCCGCATTAGGCACCCCAGGCTTTACACTTTATGC
TTCCGGCTCGTATAATGTGTGGATTTTGAGTTAGGATCCGTCGAGATTTTCAGGAGCTAAGGAAGCTAAA
ATGGAGAAAAAAATCACTGGATATACCACCGTTGATATATCCCAATGGCATCGTAAAGAACATTTTGAGG
CATTTCAGTCAGTTGCTCAATGTACCTATAACCAGACCGTTCAGCTGGATATTACGGCCTTTTTAAAGAC
CGTAAAGAAAAATAAGCACAAGTTTTATCCGGCCTTTATTCACATTCTTGCCCGCCTGATGAATGCTCAT
CCGGAATTCCGTATGGCAATGAAAGACGGTGAGCTGGTGATATGGGATAGTGTTCACCCTTGTTACACCG
TTTTCCATGAGCAAACTGAAACGTTTTCATCGCTCTGGAGTGAATACCACGACGATTTCCGGCAGTTTCT
ACACATATATTCGCAAGATGTGGCGTGTTACGGTGAAAACCTGGCCTATTTCCCTAAAGGGTTTATTGAG
AATATGTTTTTCGTCTCAGCCAATCCCTGGGTGAGTTTCACCAGTTTTGATTTAAACGTGGCCAATATGG
ACAACTTCTTCGCCCCCGTTTTCACCATGGGCAAATATTATACGCAAGGCGACAAGGTGCTGATGCCGCT
GGCGATTCAGGTTCATCATGCCGTTTGTGATGGCTTCCATGTCGGCAGAATGCTTAATGAATTACAACAG
TACTGCGATGAGTGGCAGGGCGGGGCGTAAAGATCTGGATCCGGCTTACTAAAAGCCAGATAACAGTATG
CGTATTTGCGCGCTGATTTTTGCGGTATAAGAATATATACTGATATGTATACCCGAAGTATGTCAAAAAG
AGGTATGCTATGAAGCAGCGTATTACAGTGACAGTTGACAGCGACAGCTATCAGTTGCTCAAGGCATATA
TGATGTCAATATCTCCGGTCTGGTAAGCACAACCATGCAGAATGAAGCCCGTCGTCTGCGTGCCGAACGC
TGGAAAGCGGAAAATCAGGAAGGGATGGCTGAGGTCGCCCGGTTTATTGAAATGAACGGCTCTTTTGCTG
ACGAGAACAGGGGCTGGTGAAATGCAGTTTAAGGTTTACACCTATAAAAGAGAGAGCCGTTATCGTCTGT
TTGTGGATGTACAGAGTGATATTATTGACACGCCCGGGCGACGGATGGTGATCCCCCTGGCCAGTGCACG
TCTGCTGTCAGATAAAGTCTCCCGTGAACTTTACCCGGTGGTGCATATCGGGGATGAAAGCTGGCGCATG
ATGACCACCGATATGGCCAGTGTGCCGGTCTCCGTTATCGGGGAAGAAGTGGCTGATCTCAGCCACCGCG
AAAATGACATCAAAAACGCCATTAACCTGATGTTCTGGGGAATATAAATGTCAGGCTCCCTTATACACAG
CCAGTCTGCAGGTCGACCATAGTGACTGGATATGTTGTGTTTTACAGTATTATGTAGTCTGTTTTTTATG
CAAAATCTAATTTAATATATTGATATTTATATCATTTTACGTTTCTCGTTCAGCTTTCTTGTACAAAGTG
GTTGATATCCAGCACAGTGGCGGCCGCTCGAGTCTAGAGGGCCCGCGGTTCGAAGGTAAGCCTATCCCTA
ACCCTCTCCTCGGTCTCGATTCTACGCGTACCGGTTAGTAATGATCGACAATCAACCTCTGGATTACAAA
ATTTGTGAAAGATTGACTGGTATTCTTAACTATGTTGCTCCTTTTACGCTATGTGGATACGCTGCTTTAA
TGCCTTTGTATCATGCTATTGCTTCCCGTATGGCTTTCATTTTCTCCTCCTTGTATAAATCCTGGTTGCT
GTCTCTTTATGAGGAGTTGTGGCCCGTTGTCAGGCAACGTGGCGTGGTGTGCACTGTGTTTGCTGACGCA
ACCCCCACTGGTTGGGGCATTGCCACCACCTGTCAGCTCCTTTCCGGGACTTTCGCTTTCCCCCTCCCTA
TTGCCACGGCGGAACTCATCGCCGCCTGCCTTGCCCGCTGCTGGACAGGGGCTCGGCTGTTGGGCACTGA
CAATTCCGTGGTGTTGTCGGGGAAGCTGACGTCCTTTCCATGGCTGCTCGCCTGTGTTGCCACCTGGATT
CTGCGCGGGACGTCCTTCTGCTACGTCCCTTCGGCCCTCAATCCAGCGGACCTTCCTTCCCGCGGCCTGC
TGCCGGCTCTGCGGCCTCTTCCGCGTCTTCGCCTTCGCCCTCAGACGAGTCGGATCTCCCTTTGGGCCGC
CTCCCCGCCTGGCGATGGTACCGGTGTGGAAAGTCCCCAGGCTCCCCAGCAGGCAGAAGTATGCAAAGCA
TGCATCTCAATTAGTCAGCAACCAGGTGTGGAAAGTCCCCAGGCTCCCCAGCAGGCAGAAGTATGCAAAG
CATGCATCTCAATTAGTCAGCAACCATAGTCCCGCCCCTAACTCCGCCCATCCCGCCCCTAACTCCGCCC
AGTTCCGCCCATTCTCCGCCCCATGGCTGACTAATTTTTTTTATTTATGCAGAGGCCGAGGCCGCCTCTG
CCTCTGAGCTATTCCAGAAGTAGTGAGGAGGCTTTTTTGGAGGCCTAGGCTTTTGCAAAAAGCTCCCGGG
AGCTTGTATATCCATTTTCGGATCTGATCAGCACCTAGCATGGTGAGCAAGGGCGAGGAGCTGTTCACCG
GGGTGGTGCCCATCCTGGTCGAGCTGGACGGCGACGTAAACGGCCACAAGTTCAGCGTGTCCGGCGAGGG
CGAGGGCGATGCCACCTACGGCAAGCTGACCCTGAAGTTCATCTGCACCACCGGCAAGCTGCCCGTGCCC
TGGCCCACCCTCGTGACCACCTTCACCTACGGCGTGCAGTGCTTCGCCCGCTACCCCGACCACATGAAGC
AGCACGACTTCTTCAAGTCCGCCATGCCCGAAGGCTACGTCCAGGAGCGCACCATCTTCTTCAAGGACGA
CGGCAACTACAAGACCCGCGCCGAGGTGAAGTTCGAGGGCGACACCCTGGTGAACCGCATCGAGCTGAAG
GGCATCGACTTCAAGGAGGACGGCAACATCCTGGGGCACAAGCTGGAGTACAACTACAACAGCCACAAGG
TCTATATCACCGCCGACAAGCAGAAGAACGGCATCAAGGTGAACTTCAAGACCCGCCACAACATCGAGGA
CGGCAGCGTGCAGCTCGCCGACCACTACCAGCAGAACACCCCCATCGGCGACGGCCCCGTGCTGCTGCCC
GACAACCACTACCTGAGCACCCAGTCCGCCCTGAGCAAAGACCCCAACGAGAAGCGCGATCACATGGTCC
TGCTGGAGTTCGTGACCGCCGCCGGGATCACTCTCGGCATGGACGAGCTGTACAAGTAAGGTACCTTTAA
GACCAATGACTTACAAGGCAGCTGTAGATCTTAGCCACTTTTTAAAAGAAAAGGGGGGACTGGAAGGGCT
AATTCACTCCCAACGAAGACAAGATCTGCTTTTTGCTTGTACTGGGTCTCTCTGGTTAGACCAGATCTGA
GCCTGGGAGCTCTCTGGCTAACTAGGGAACCCACTGCTTAAGCCTCAATAAAGCTTGCCTTGAGTGCTTC
AAGTAGTGTGTGCCCGTCTGTTGTGTGACTCTGGTAACTAGAGATCCCTCAGACCCTTTTAGTCAGTGTG
GAAAATCTCTAGCAGTAGTAGTTCATGTCATCTTATTATTCAGTATTTATAACTTGCAAAGAAATGAATA
TCAGAGAGTGAGAGGAACTTGTTTATTGCAGCTTATAATGGTTACAAATAAAGCAATAGCATCACAAATT
TCACAAATAAAGCATTTTTTTCACTGCATTCTAGTTGTGGTTTGTCCAAACTCATCAATGTATCTTATCA
TGTCTGGCTCTAGCTATCCCGCCCCTAACTCCGCCCATCCCGCCCCTAACTCCGCCCAGTTCCGCCCATT
CTCCGCCCCATGGCTGACTAATTTTTTTTATTTATGCAGAGGCCGAGGCCGCCTCGGCCTCTGAGCTATT
CCAGAAGTAGTGAGGAGGCTTTTTTGGAGGCCTAGGGACGTACCCAATTCGCCCTATAGTGAGTCGTATT
ACGCGCGCTCACTGGCCGTCGTTTTACAACGTCGTGACTGGGAAAACCCTGGCGTTACCCAACTTAATCG
CCTTGCAGCACATCCCCCTTTCGCCAGCTGGCGTAATAGCGAAGAGGCCCGCACCGATCGCCCTTCCCAA
CAGTTGCGCAGCCTGAATGGCGAATGGG
[124 nt withheld, positions 6959-7082]
C
[91 nt withheld, positions 7084-7174]
A
[49 nt withheld, positions 7176-7224]
CCTTTGACGTTGGAGTCCACGTTCTTT
[37 nt withheld, positions 7252-7288]
ACCCTATCTCGGTCTATTCTTTTGATTTATAAGGGATTTTGCCGATTTCGGCCTATTGGTTAAAAAATGA
GCTGATTTAACAAAAATTTAACGCGAATTTTAACAAAATATTAACGCTTACAATTTAGGTGGCACTTTTC
GGGGAAATGTGCGCGGAACCCCTATTTGTTTATTTTTCTAAATACATTCAAATATGTATCCGCTCATGAG
ACAATAACCCTGATAAATGCTTCAATAATATTGAAAAAGGAAGAGTATGAGTATTCAACATTTCCGTGTC
GCCCTTATTCCCTTTTTTGCGGCATTTTGCCTTCCTGTTTTTGCTCACCCAGAAACGCTGGTGAAAGTAA
AAGATGCTGAAGATCAGTTGGGTGCACGAGTGGGTTACATCGAACTGGATCTCAACAGCGGTAAGATCCT
TGAGAGTTTTCGCCCCGAAGAACGTTTTCCAATGATGAGCACTTTTAAAGTTCTGCTATGTGGCGCGGTA
TTATCCCGTATTGACGCCGGGCAAGAGCAACTCGGTCGCCGCATACACTATTCTCAGAATGACTTGGTTG
AGTACTCACCAGTCACAGAAAAGCATCTTACGGATGGCATGACAGTAAGAGAATTATGCAGTGCTGCCAT
AACCATGAGTGATAACACTGCGGCCAACTTACTTCTGACAACGATCGGAGGACCGAAGGAGCTAACCGCT
TTTTTGCACAACATGGGGGATCATGTAACTCGCCTTGATCGTTGGGAACCGGAGCTGAATGAAGCCATAC
CAAACGACGAGCGTGACACCACGATGCCTGTAGCAATGGCAACAACGTTGCGCAAACTATTAACTGGCGA
ACTACTTACTCTAGCTTCCCGGCAACAATTAATAGACTGGATGGAGGCGGATAAAGTTGCAGGACCACTT
CTGCGCTCGGCCCTTCCGGCTGGCTGGTTTATTGCTGATAAATCTGGAGCCGGTGAGCGTGGGTCTCGCG
GTATCATTGCAGCACTGGGGCCAGATGGTAAGCCCTCCCGTATCGTAGTTATCTACACGACGGGGAGTCA
GGCAACTATGGATGAACGAAATAGACAGATCGCTGAGATAGGTGCCTCACTGATTAAGCATTGGTAACTG
TCAGACCAAGTTTACTCATATATACTTTAGATTGATTTAAAACTTCATTTTTAATTTAAAAGGATCTAGG
TGAAGATCCTTTTTGATAATCTCATGACCAAAATCCCTTAACGTGAGTTTTCGTTCCACTGAGCGTCAGA
CCCCGTAGAAAAGATCAAAGGATCTTCTTGAGATCCTTTTTTTCTGCGCGTAATCTGCTGCTTGCAAACA
AAAAAACCACCGCTACCAGCGGTGGTTTGTTTGCCGGATCAAGAGCTACCAACTCTTTTTCCGAAGGTAA
CTGGCTTCAGCAGAGCGCAGATACCAAATACTGTTCTTCTAGTGTAGCCGTAGTTAGGCCACCACTTCAA
GAACTCTGTAGCACCGCCTACATACCTCGCTCTGCTAATCCTGTTACCAGTGGCTGCTGCCAGTGGCGAT
AAGTCGTGTCTTACCGGGTTGGACTCAAGACGATAGTTACCGGATAAGGCGCAGCGGTCGGGCTGAACGG
GGGGTTCGTGCACACAGCCCAGCTTGGAGCGAACGACCTACACCGAACTGAGATACCTACAGCGTGAGCT
ATGAGAAAGCGCCACGCTTCCCGAAGGGAGAAAGGCGGACAGGTATCCGGTAAGCGGCAGGGTCGGAACA
GGAGAGCGCACGAGGGAGCTTCCAGGGGGAAACGCCTGGTATCTTTATAGTCCTGTCGGGTTTCGCCACC
TCTGACTTGAGCGTCGATTTTTGTGATGCTCGTCAGGGGGGCGGAGCCTATGGAAAAACGCCAGCAACGC
GGCCTTTTTACGGTTCCTGGCCTTTTGCTGGCCTTTTGCTCACATGTTCTTTCCTGCGTTATCCCCTGAT
TCTGTGGATAACCGTATTACCGCCTTTGAGTGAGCTGATACCGCTCGCCGCAGCCGAACGACCGAGCGCA
GCGAGTCAGTGAGCGAGGAAGCGGAAGAGCGCCCAATACGCAAACCGCCTCTCCCCGCGCGTTGGCCGAT
TCATTAATGCAGCTGGCACGACAGGTTTCCCGACTGGAAAGCGGGCAGTGAGCGCAACGCAATTAATGTG
AGTTAGCTCACTCATTAGGCACCCCAGGCTTTACACTTTATGCTTCCGGCTCGTATGTTGTGTGGAATTG
TGAGCGGATAACAATTTCACACAGGAAACAGCTATGACCATGATTACGCCAAGCGCGCAATTAACCCTCA
CTAAAGGGAACAAAAGCTGGAGCTGCAAGCTT
